>Addgene plasmid #44090 | pZC06 (pFA6a-PSc-6xGly-PrtA-KanMX) | depositor full sequence | sequence record 61689 | pZC06 (pFA6a-PSc-6xGly-PrtA-KanMX) sequence 4635 bps
CATTGGAAAACGTTCTTCGGGGCGAAAACTCTCAAGGATCTTACCGCTGTTGAGATCCAGTTCGATGTAA
CCCACTCGTGCACCCAACTGATCTTCAGCATCTTTTACTTTCACCAGCGTTTCTGGGTGAGCAAAAACAG
GAAGGCAAAATGCCGCAAAAAAGGGAATAAGGGCGACACGGAAATGTTGAATACTCATACTCTTCCTTTT
TCAATATTATTGAAGCATTTATCAGGGTTATTGTCTCATGAGCGGATACATATTTGAATGTATTTAGAAA
AATAAACAAATAGGGGTTCCGCGCACATTTCCCCGAAAAGTGCCACCTGACGTCTAAGAAACCATTATTA
TCATGACATTAACCTATAAAAATAGGCGTATCACGAGGCCCTTTCGTCTCGCGCGTTTCGGTGATGACGG
TGAAAACCTCTGACACATGCAGCTCCCGGAGACGGTCACAGCTTGTCTGTAAGCGGATGCCGGGAGCAGA
CAAGCCCGTCAGGGCGCGTCAGCGGGTGTTGGCGGGTGTCGGGGCTGGCTTAACTATGCGGCATCAGAGC
AGATTGTACTGAGAGTGCACCATATGGACATATTGTCGTTAGAACGCGGCTACAATTAATACATAACCTT
ATGTATCATACACATACGATTTAGGTGACACTATAGAACGCGGCCGCCAGCTGAAGCTTCGTACGCTGCA
GGTCGACGGATCCCCGGGTTAATTAACTTGGAAGTATTGTTCCAAGGTCCAGGTGGAGGCGGTGGAGGCT
CTAGAAAAACCGCGGCTCTTGCGCAACACGATGAAGCCGTGGACAACAAATTCAACAAAGAACAACAAAA
CGCGTTCTATGAGATCTTACATTTACCTAACTTAAACGAAGAACAACGAAACGCCTTCATCCAAAGTTTA
AAAGATGACCCAAGCCAAAGCGCTAACCTTTTAGCAGAAGCTAAAAAGCTAAATGATGCTCAGGCGCCGA
AAGTAGACAACAAATTCAACAAAGAACAACAAAACGCGTTCTATGAGATCTTACATTTACCTAACTTAAA
CGAAGAACAACGAAACGCCTTCATCCAAAGTTTAAAAGATGACCCAAGCCAAAGCGCTAACCTTTTAGCA
GAAGCTAAAAAGCTAAATGGTGCTCAGGCGCCGAAAGTAGACGCGAATTCCGCGGGGAAGTCAACCTGAC
TCGAGGCGCGCCACTTCTAAATAAGCGAATTTCTTATGATTTATGATTTTTATTATTAAATAAGTTATAA
AAAAAATAAGTGTATACAAATTTTAAAGTGACTCTTAGGTTTTAAAACGAAAATTCTTATTCTTGAGTAA
CTCTTTCCTGTAGGTCAGGTTGCTTTCTCAGGTATAGTATGAGGTCGCTCTTATTGACCACACCTCTACC
GGCAGATCCGCTAGGGATAACAGGGTAATATAGATCTGTTTAGCTTGCCTCGTCCCCGCCGGGTCACCCG
GCCAGCGACATGGAGGCCCAGAATACCCTCCTTGACAGTCTTGACGTGCGCAGCTCAGGGGCATGATGTG
ACTGTCGCCCGTACATTTAGCCCATACATCCCCATGTATAATCATTTGCATCCATACATTTTGATGGCCG
CACGGCGCGAAGCAAAAATTACGGCTCCTCGCTGCAGACCTGCGAGCAGGGAAACGCTCCCCTCACAGAC
GCGTTGAATTGTCCCCACGCCGCGCCCCTGTAGAGAAATATAAAAGGTTAGGATTTGCCACTGAGGTTCT
TCTTTCATATACTTCCTTTTAAAATCTTGCTAGGATACAGTTCTCACATCACATCCGAACATAAACAACC
ATGGGTAAGGAAAAGACTCACGTTTCGAGGCCGCGATTAAATTCCAACATGGATGCTGATTTATATGGGT
ATAAATGGGCTCGCGATAATGTCGGGCAATCAGGTGCGACAATCTATCGATTGTATGGGAAGCCCGATGC
GCCAGAGTTGTTTCTGAAACATGGCAAAGGTAGCGTTGCCAATGATGTTACAGATGAGATGGTCAGACTA
AACTGGCTGACGGAATTTATGCCTCTTCCGACCATCAAGCATTTTATCCGTACTCCTGATGATGCATGGT
TACTCACCACTGCGATCCCCGGCAAAACAGCATTCCAGGTATTAGAAGAATATCCTGATTCAGGTGAAAA
TATTGTTGATGCGCTGGCAGTGTTCCTGCGCCGGTTGCATTCGATTCCTGTTTGTAATTGTCCTTTTAAC
AGCGATCGCGTATTTCGTCTCGCTCAGGCGCAATCACGAATGAATAACGGTTTGGTTGATGCGAGTGATT
TTGATGACGAGCGTAATGGCTGGCCTGTTGAACAAGTCTGGAAAGAAATGCATAAGCTTTTGCCATTCTC
ACCGGATTCAGTCGTCACTCATGGTGATTTCTCACTTGATAACCTTATTTTTGACGAGGGGAAATTAATA
GGTTGTATTGATGTTGGACGAGTCGGAATCGCAGACCGATACCAGGATCTTGCCATCCTATGGAACTGCC
TCGGTGAGTTTTCTCCTTCATTACAGAAACGGCTTTTTCAAAAATATGGTATTGATAATCCTGATATGAA
TAAATTGCAGTTTCATTTGATGCTCGATGAGTTTTTCTAATCAGTACTGACAATAAAAAGATTCTTGTTT
TCAAGAACTTGTCATTTGTATAGTTTTTTTATATTGTAGTTGTTCTATTTTAATCAAATGTTAGCGTGAT
TTATATTTTTTTTCGCCTCGACATCATCTGCCCAGATGCGAAGTTAAGTGCGCAGAAAGTAATATCATGC
GTCAATCGTATGTGAATGCTGGTCGCTATACTGCTGTCGATTCGATACTAACGCCGCCATCCAGTTTAAA
CGAGCTCGAATTCATCGATGATATCAGATCCACTAGTGGCCTATGCGGCCGCGGATCTGCCGGTCTCCCT
ATAGTGAGTCGTATTAATTTCGATAAGCCAGGTTAACCTGCATTAATGAATCGGCCAACGCGCGGGGAGA
GGCGGTTTGCGTATTGGGCGCTCTTCCGCTTCCTCGCTCACTGACTCGCTGCGCTCGGTCGTTCGGCTGC
GGCGAGCGGTATCAGCTCACTCAAAGGCGGTAATACGGTTATCCACAGAATCAGGGGATAACGCAGGAAA
GAACATGTGAGCAAAAGGCCAGCAAAAGGCCAGGAACCGTAAAAAGGCCGCGTTGCTGGCGTTTTTCCAT
AGGCTCCGCCCCCCTGACGAGCATCACAAAAATCGACGCTCAAGTCAGAGGTGGCGAAACCCGACAGGAC
TATAAAGATACCAGGCGTTTCCCCCTGGAAGCTCCCTCGTGCGCTCTCCTGTTCCGACCCTGCCGCTTAC
CGGATACCTGTCCGCCTTTCTCCCTTCGGGAAGCGTGGCGCTTTCTCAATGCTCACGCTGTAGGTATCTC
AGTTCGGTGTAGGTCGTTCGCTCCAAGCTGGGCTGTGTGCACGAACCCCCCGTTCAGCCCGACCGCTGCG
CCTTATCCGGTAACTATCGTCTTGAGTCCAACCCGGTAAGACACGACTTATCGCCACTGGCAGCAGCCAC
TGGTAACAGGATTAGCAGAGCGAGGTATGTAGGCGGTGCTACAGAGTTCTTGAAGTGGTGGCCTAACTAC
GGCTACACTAGAAGGACAGTATTTGGTATCTGCGCTCTGCTGAAGCCAGTTACCTTCGGAAAAAGAGTTG
GTAGCTCTTGATCCGGCAAACAAACCACCGCTGGTAGCGGTGGTTTTTTTGTTTGCAAGCAGCAGATTAC
GCGCAGAAAAAAAGGATCTCAAGAAGATCCTTTGATCTTTTCTACGGGGTCTGACGCTCAGTGGAACGAA
AACTCACGTTAAGGGATTTTGGTCATGAGATTATCAAAAAGGATCTTCACCTAGATCCTTTTAAATTAAA
AATGAAGTTTTAAATCAATCTAAAGTATATATGAGTAAACTTGGTCTGACAGTTACCAATGCTTAATCAG
TGAGGCACCTATCTCAGCGATCTGTCTATTTCGTTCATCCATAGTTGCCTGACTCCCCGTCGTGTAGATA
ACTACGATACGGGAGGGCTTACCATCTGGCCCCAGTGCTGCAATGATACCGCGAGACCCACGCTCACCGG
CTCCAGATTTATCAGCAATAAACCAGCCAGCCGGAAGGGCCGAGCGCAGAAGTGGTCCTGCAACTTTATC
CGCCTCCATCCAGTCTATTAATTGTTGCCGGGAAGCTAGAGTAAGTAGTTCGCCAGTTAATAGTTTGCGC
AACGTTGTTGCCATTGCTACAGGCATCGTGGTGTCACGCTCGTCGTTTGGTATGGCTTCATTCAGCTCCG
GTTCCCAACGATCAAGGCGAGTTACATGATCCCCCATGTTGTGCAAAAAAGCGGTTAGCTCCTTCGGTCC
TCCGATCGTTGTCAGAAGTAAGTTGGCCGCAGTGTTATCACTCATGGTTATGGCAGCACTGCATAATTCT
CTTACTGTCATGCCATCCGTAAGATGCTTTTCTGTGACTGGTGAGTACTCAACCAAGTCATTCTGAGAAT
AGTGTATGCGGCGACCGAGTTGCTCTTGCCCGGCGTCAATACGGGATAATACCGCGCCACATAGCAGAAC
TTTAAAAGTGCTCAT
Features (pLannotate 1.2.2; 12 found; start..end, strand, type, name):
    199..303     -  promoter       AmpR promoter: bla
    398..433     +  CDS            rop (fragment): Rop protein, which maintains plasmids at low copy number; rop
    535..586     +  misc_feature   bom (fragment): basis of mobility region from pBR322
    649..667     +  promoter       SP6 promoter: promoter for bacteriophage SP6 RNA polymerase
    809..982     +  CDS            ProtA: IgG-binding unit of Staphylococcus aureus protein A
    986..1156    +  CDS            ProtA: IgG-binding unit of Staphylococcus aureus protein A
   1215..1402    +  terminator     ADH1 terminator: S. cerevisiae ADH1; transcription terminator for the S. cerevisiae alcohol dehydrogenase 1 (ADH1) gene
   1477..2833    +  gene           kanMX: yeast selectable marker conferring kanamycin resistance (Wach et al., 1994)
   2938..2956    -  promoter       T7 promoter: promoter for bacteriophage T7 RNA polymerase
   2978..3031    -  CDS            lacI (fragment): lac repressor; lacI; The lac repressor binds to the lac operator to inhibit transcription in E. coli. This inhibition can be relieved by adding lactose or isopropyl-β-D-thiogalactopyranoside (IPTG).
   3214..3802    -  rep_origin     ori: high-copy-number ColE1/pMB1/pBR322/pUC origin of replication
   3973..198     -  CDS            AmpR (across the origin): β-lactamase; bla; confers resistance to ampicillin, carbenicillin, and related antibiotics
