[The description below was written by a language model from this plasmid's Addgene catalogue record and pLannotate feature annotations shown in this document.]
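Description:
pZC06 (pFA6a-PSc-6xGly-PrtA-KanMX) is a template plasmid of the pFA6a family used for PCR-based C-terminal tagging of genes at their native loci in the yeast genome. It is not meant to replicate in yeast: the annotated sequence shows no yeast origin. Instead it carries a high-copy ColE1/pUC-type origin and an ampicillin resistance gene (β-lactamase with its own promoter) for propagation in E. coli. It was derived from pFA6a-6xGLY-3xFLAG-kanMX6 by replacing the 6xGly/3xFLAG segment with a new module. The short rop, bom and lacI fragments in the annotation appear to be backbone remnants.

The tagging cassette reads, in order: a PreScission protease cleavage site, a six-glycine flexible linker, a Protein A tag, the S. cerevisiae ADH1 transcription terminator, and the kanMX marker conferring G418 resistance in yeast. The Protein A tag is annotated as two tandem IgG-binding units of Staphylococcus aureus protein A. The protease site and linker are too short to be picked up in the feature table but are stated in the catalogue record. SP6 and T7 promoters flank the cassette and serve as sequencing primer sites.

In use, the cassette is amplified with primers carrying about 50 nt of homology to the 3' end of a target ORF, and the linear product is integrated by homologous recombination so that the tag is fused in frame. The tagged protein can then be detected or captured via Protein A and released from the matrix by PreScission cleavage. The plasmid belongs to a 36-member series that combines TEV or PreScission sites with various tags and markers. Using the two different protease sites on differently tagged subunits allows two successive purification steps for a complex. The upstream primer can also be adjusted to omit the protease site when only epitope tagging is needed.
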