Addgene plasmid #44090: pZC06 (pFA6a-PSc-6xGly-PrtA-KanMX)
Purpose: (Empty Backbone)
Depositing lab: Tim Formosa. Depositing organization: University of Utah.
Backbone
  Vector backbone: pFA6a-6xGLY-3xFLAG-kanMX6 (Addgene plasmid # 20754)
  Backbone manufacturer: Mark Hochstrasser lab (Yale Univeristy, New Haven, CT) (PMID: 19243080)
  Backbone size (bp): 4255
  Modifications to backbone: 6xGly/3xFlag replaced with PSc/6xGly/PrtA
  Vector type: PCR-based yeast C-terminal tagging
  Selectable markers: G418
  Tag / fusion protein: PreScission protease site (C terminal on backbone); 6xGly linker (C terminal on backbone); Protein A tag (C terminal on backbone); ADH1 transcription terminator (C terminal on backbone); KanMX casette (C terminal on backbone)
Growth in bacteria
  Bacterial resistance: Ampicillin, 100 μg/mL
  Growth temperature: 37°C
  Growth strain: DH5alpha
  Copy number: Unknown
Gene/Insert
  Cloning method: Ligation Independent Cloning
  Sequencing primers: 5′ Sp6; 3′ T7
Resource information
  A portion of this plasmid was derived from a plasmid made by: Backbone pFA6a-6xGLY-3xFLAG-kanMX6 from Mark Hochstrasser lab (Yale Univeristy, New Haven, CT) via Addgene (Plasmid no. 20754)
Terms and licenses: Academic/Nonprofit Terms; Industry Terms: Not Available to Industry
Depositor comments: The depositing lab has constructed and deposited here 36 plasmids that can be used to generate linear PCR products to fuse to the 3' end of an ORF in the yeast genome and add (TEV or PreScission protease site) - 6X Gly linker - (12X His, 2X Strep, 3X FLAG, Protein A, or V5) - ADH1 transcription terminator - (KanMX, HphMX, or His3MX). Six plasmids (Addgene plasmids 44062, 44068, 44074, 44080, 44086, and 44092) have no epitope/purification tag and so can be used to add an alternate tag by standard cloning into unique XhoI-KpnI-XbaI sites, if desired. The other 30 plasmids are all of the possible combinations of the protease site - tag - marker options listed above. After fusion, the modified protein can then be followed with the epitope or purified using the tag and released from the matrix with the protease site. The constructs were designed with one of two different protease sites to allow a complex with two different tags to be purified in two successive steps, using each protease to release the complex from each purification matrix. The schematic diagram (see attached above) represents the format of the constructs and shows the proper scheme for producing the desired PCR products (see also below). If only epitope tagging is needed, the upstream primer can be adjusted to skip the protease site (see example below). Construction: DS5421 (pFA6a-6xGLY-3XFLAG-HIS3MX6 (Addgene Plasmid #20753), DS5422 (pFA6a-6xGLY-3XFLAG-KanMX) (Addgene Plasmid #20754), or DS5423 (pFA6a-6xGLY-3XFLAG-HphMX) (Addgene Plasmid #20755) (corresponding to each selection marker) was digested with AscI and PacI to release 3XFlag and replace it with TEV or PreScision sites followed by 6xGly and an XhoI-KpnI-XbaI linker. Affinity tags were constructed by PCR or by annealing oligos to fit into the XhoI-XbaI gap. This includes 12xHis, 2xStrep II, 3xFLAG, PrtA (2 repeats as found in pBS1479), and V5. Each tag was inserted into each base vector, making 30 templates with all combinations of protease site, tag, and selectable marker. PCR amplification: These two primers (along with 50 nt of homology to the targets at the 5' ends) will amplify the desired product from any of the constructs (the reading frame for P1 is important – alternating codons bracketed). P1 5’-(homology)...[CGA]CGG[ATC]CCC[GGG]TTA[ATT]AAC-3’ P2 5’-(homology)...GATATCATCGATGAATTCGAGCTCGTTT-3’ If only epitope tagging is needed, the upstream primer can be adjusted to skip the protease site. As an example, for the V5-tag-containing constructs, usage of the following primer (5’-(homology)... GGTGGAGGCTCTAGAGGTAAGCCAATTCCA-3’) in place of P1 will omit the protease cleavage site and add only 3xGly and V5 (GGGSR-V5-Stop).
How to cite: pZC06 (pFA6a-PSc-6xGly-PrtA-KanMX) was a gift from Tim Formosa (Addgene plasmid # 44090 ; http://n2t.net/addgene:44090 ; RRID:Addgene_44090)
