>Addgene plasmid #44090 | pZC06 (pFA6a-PSc-6xGly-PrtA-KanMX) | addgene partial sequence | sequence record 62064 | Sp6 5'-ATTTAGGTGACACTATAG-3'
GCTGCAGGTCGACGGATCCCCGGGTTAATTAACTTGGAAGTATTGTTCCAAGGTCCAGGTGGAGGCGGTG
GAGGCTCTAGAAAAACCGCGGCTCTTGCGCAACACGATGAAGCCGTGGACAACAAATTCAACAAAGAACA
ACAAAACGCGTTCTATGAGATCTTACATTTACCTAACTTAAACGAAGAACAACGAAACGCCTTCATCCAA
AGTTTAAAAGATGACCCAAGCCAAAGCGCTAACCTTTTAGCAGAAGCTAAAAAGCTAAATGATGCTCAGG
CGCCGAAAGTAGACAACAAATTCAACAAAGAACAACAAAACGCGTTCTATGAGATCTTACATTTACCTAA
CTTAAACGAAGAACAACGAAACGCCTTCATCCAAAGTTTAAAAGATGACCCAAGCCAAAGCGCTAACCTT
TTAGCAGAAGCTAAAAAGCTAAATGGTGCTCAGGCGCCGAAAGTAGACGCGAATTCCGCGGGGAAGTCAA
CCTGACTCGAGGCGCGCCACTTCTAAATAAGCGAATTTCTTATGATTTATGATTTTTATTATTAAATAAG
TTATAAAAAAAATAAGTGTATACAAATTTTAAAGTGACTCTTAGGTTTTAAAACGAAAATTCTTATTCTT
GAGTAACTCTTTCCTGTAGGTCAGGTTGCTTTCTCAGGTATAGTATGAGGTCGCTCTTATTGACCACACC
TCTACCGGCAGATCCGCTAGGGATAACAGGGTAATATAGATCTGTTTAGCTTGCCTCGTCCCCGCCGGGT
CACCCGGCCAGCGACATGGAGGCCCAGAATACCCTCCTTGACAGTCTTGACGTGCGCAGCTCAGGGGCAT
GATGTGACTGTCGCCCGTACATTTAGCCCATACATCCCCATGTATAATCATTTGCATCCATACATTTTGA
TGGCCGCACG
