>Addgene plasmid #44090 | pZC06 (pFA6a-PSc-6xGly-PrtA-KanMX) | addgene partial sequence | sequence record 62856 | T7 5'-TAATACGACTCACTATAGGG-3'
TAGGCCACTAGTGGATCTGATATCATCGATGAATTCGAGCTCGTTTAAACTGGATGGCGGCGTTAGTATC
GAATCGACAGCAGTATAGCGACCAGCATTCACATACGATTGACGCATGATATTACTTTCTGCGCACTTAA
CTTCGCATCTGGGCAGATGATGTCGAGGCGAAAAAAAATATAAATCACGCTAACATTTGATTAAAATAGA
ACAACTACAATATAAAAAAACTATACAAATGACAAGTTCTTGAAAACAAGAATCTTTTTATTGTCAGTAC
TGATTAGAAAAACTCATCGAGCATCAAATGAAACTGCAATTTATTCATATCAGGATTATCAATACCATAT
TTTTGAAAAAGCCGTTTCTGTAATGAAGGAGAAAACTCACCGAGGCAGTTCCATAGGATGGCAAGATCCT
GGTATCGGTCTGCGATTCCGACTCGTCCAACATCAATACAACCTATTAATTTCCCCTCGTCAAAAATAAG
GTTATCAAGTGAGAAATCACCATGAGTGACGACTGAATCCGGTGAGAATGGCAAAAGCTTATGCATTTCT
TTCCAGACTTGTTCAACAGGCCAGCCATTACGCTCGTCATCAAAATCACTCGCATCAACCAAACCGTTAT
TCATTCGTGATTGCGCCTGAGCGAGACGAAATACGCGATCGCTGTTAAAAGGACAATTACAAACAGGAAT
CGAATGCAACCGGCGCAGGAACACTGCCAGCGCATCAACAATATTTTCACCTGAATCAGGATATTCTTCT
AATACCTGGAATGCTGTTTTGCCGGGGATCGCAGTGGTGAGTAACCATGCATCATCAGGAGTACGGATAA
AATGCTTGATGGTCGGA
